Addgene plasmid #222032: pVP080
Purpose: (Empty Backbone) MultiGreen 2.0 CD level 1 acceptor vector, spectinomycin selection.
Depositing lab: Wayne Parrott. Depositing organization: University of Georgia. Publication: MultiGreen: A multiplexing architecture for GreenGate cloning. Pennetti VJ, LaFayette PR, Parrott WA. PLoS One. 2024 Sep 18;19(9):e0306008. doi: 10.1371/journal.pone.0306008. eCollection 2024. PubMed 39292669.
Backbone
  Vector backbone: pVP076
  Vector type: Synthetic Biology ; GreenGate compatible cloning vector
Growth in bacteria
  Bacterial resistance: Chloramphenicol and Spectinomycin, 25 & 50 μg/mL
  Growth temperature: 37°C
  Growth strain: ccdB Survival
  Copy number: High Copy
Gene/Insert
  Gene/Insert name: None
  Mutation: All unused Esp3i sites are domesticated
Terms and licenses: Academic/Nonprofit Terms; Industry Terms
How to cite: pVP080 was a gift from Wayne Parrott (Addgene plasmid # 222032 ; http://n2t.net/addgene:222032 ; RRID:Addgene_222032)
