[The description below was written by a language model from this plasmid's Addgene catalogue record and pLannotate feature annotations shown in this document.]
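Description:
pVP080 is an empty level 1 acceptor ("CD" position) from the MultiGreen 2.0 system, a multiplexing extension of GreenGate Golden Gate cloning for plant work. It is built on pVP076 and, according to the feature table, has the architecture of an Agrobacterium binary vector of about 8.2 kb. A high-copy ColE1/pUC-type origin with the pBR322 bom region supports propagation in E. coli. The pVS1 oriV, RepA and StaA stability functions allow replication and maintenance in Agrobacterium. Backbone selection is provided by an aadA-type aminoglycoside adenylyltransferase (spectinomycin/streptomycin resistance), preceded by fragments of a class 1 integron Pc promoter and of a gentamicin resistance gene; these appear to be remnants of the cassette's source.

Between the nopaline-type left and right T-DNA border repeats lies a counterselectable dropout cassette rather than a payload. It consists of a chloramphenicol acetyltransferase gene with its cat promoter, the ccdB toxin gene with a ccdA fragment, a lac UV5 promoter and a remnant of the pUC multiple cloning site. This explains the dual chloramphenicol and spectinomycin resistance of the empty vector and its need for a ccdB-tolerant host strain. In an assembly reaction the incoming modules would be expected to replace this cassette, so correct products lose ccdB and CmR and can be recovered in ordinary strains under spectinomycin alone.

The record notes that all unused Esp3I sites have been domesticated, which suggests that the remaining Esp3I sites have a role in the assembly scheme. The Type IIS sites and overhangs that define the CD position are not annotated in the feature table. No insert, plant promoter or plant selectable marker is recorded.
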