Features (pLannotate 1.2.2; 18 found; start..end, strand, type, name):
    434..1021    +  rep_origin     ori: high-copy-number ColE1/pMB1/pBR322/pUC origin of replication
   1207..1347    -  misc_feature   bom: basis of mobility region from pBR322
   1449..1488    -  CDS            rop (fragment): Rop protein, which maintains plasmids at low copy number; rop
   1691..1885    -  rep_origin     pVS1 oriV: origin of replication for the Pseudomonas plasmid pVS1 (Heeb et al., 2000)
   1951..3024    -  CDS            pVS1 RepA: replication protein from the Pseudomonas plasmid pVS1 (Heeb et al., 2000)
   3453..4082    -  CDS            pVS1 StaA: stability protein from the Pseudomonas plasmid pVS1 (Heeb et al., 2000)
   4642..5043    -  CDS            Y4CG_SINFN (fragment): Protein inferred from homology: Swiss-Prot protein existence level 3. From Sinorhizobium fredii (strain NBRC 101917 / NGR234).
   5413..5437    -  misc_feature   RB T-DNA repeat: right border repeat from nopaline C58 T-DNA
   5531..5833    -  CDS            ccdB: CCDB_ECOLI - Also known as G, letB, letD. Experimental evidence at protein level: Swiss-Prot protein existence level 1. Toxic component of a type II toxin-antitoxin (TA) system, functioning in plasmid maintainence. Responsible for the post- segregational killing (PSK) of plasmid-free cells, also referred to as a plasmid addiction system. Half-life of over 2 hours. Cell killing by CcdB is accompanied by filamentation, defects in chromosome and plasmid segregation, defects in cell division, formation of anucleate cells, decreased DNA synthesis and plasmid loss. Interferes with the activity of DN
   5838..5996    -  CDS            ccdA (fragment): CCDA_ECO57 - Also known as H, letA. Experimental evidence at protein level: Swiss-Prot protein existence level 1. Antitoxin component of a type II toxin-antitoxin (TA) system which inhibits the post-segregational killing (PSK) of plasmid-free cells, also referred to as a plasmid addiction system. Binds to and blocks the activity of CcdB; will also remove bound CcdB protein from the CcdB-GyrA complex by forming a CcdA-CcdB complex, a process termed rejuvenation. Functions as a transcriptional corepressor for the ccdAB operon, repression also requires CcdB (By similarity). From Escherichia coli
   6153..6834    -  CDS            CmR (fragment): chloramphenicol acetyltransferase confers resistance to chloramphenicol
   6835..6864    -  promoter       cat promoter (fragment): promoter of the E. coli cat gene encoding chloramphenicol acetyltransferase
   6888..6918    -  promoter       lac UV5 promoter: E. coli lac promoter with an "up" mutation
   6990..7012    -  misc_feature   MCS (fragment): pUC18/19 multiple cloning site
   7088..7112    -  misc_feature   LB T-DNA repeat: left border repeat from nopaline C58 T-DNA
   7371..7394    +  promoter       Pc promoter (fragment): intI1 (promoter lies within the coding sequence); class 1 integron promoter
   7570..7626    +  CDS            GmR (fragment): gentamycin acetyltransferase; aacC1; confers resistance to gentamycin
   7637..188     +  CDS            SmR (fragment) (across the origin): aminoglycoside adenylyltransferase (Murphy, 1985); aadA; confers resistance to spectinomycin and streptomycin
>Addgene plasmid #222032 | pVP080 | addgene full sequence | sequence record 446614 | Addgene NGS Result
TCGCGCCGAAGGATGTCGCTGCCGACTGGGCAATGGAGCGCCTGCCGGCCCAGTATCAGCCCGTCATACT
TGAAGCTAGACAGGCTTATCTTGGACAAGAAGAAGATCGCTTGGCCTCGCGCGCAGATCAGTTGGAAGAA
TTTGTCCACTACGTGAAAGGCGAGATCACCAAGGTAGTCGGCAAATAATGTCTAGCTAGAAATTCGTTCA
AGCCGACGCCGCTTCGCGGCGCGGCTTAACTCAAGCGTTAGATGCACTAAGCACATAATTGCTCACAGCC
AAACTATCAGGTCAAGTCTGCTTTTATTATTTTTAAGCGTGCATAATAAGCCCTACACAAATTGGGAGAT
ATATCATGCATGACCAAAATCCCTTAACGTGAGTTTTCGTTCCACTGAGCGTCAGACCCCGTAGAAAAGA
TCAAAGGATCTTCTTGAGATCCTTTTTTTCTGCGCGTAATCTGCTGCTTGCAAACAAAAAACCACCGCTA
CCAGCGGTGGTTTGTTTGCCGGATCAAGAGCTACCAACTCTTTTTCCGAAGGTAACTGGCTTCAGCAGAG
CGCAGATACCAAATACTGTCCTTCTAGTGTAGCCGTAGTTAGGCCACCACTTCAAGAACTCTGTAGCACC
GCCTACATACCTCGCTCTGCTAATCCTGTTACCAGTGGCTGCTGCCAGTGGCGATAAGTCGTGTCTTACC
GGGTTGGACTCAAGACGATAGTTACCGGATAAGGCGCAGCGGTCGGGCTGAACGGGGGGTTCGTGCACAC
AGCCCAGCTTGGAGCGAACGACCTACACCGAACTGAGATACCTACAGCGTGAGCTATGAGAAAGCGCCAC
GCTTCCCGAAGGGAGAAAGGCGGACAGGTATCCGGTAAGCGGCAGGGTCGGAACAGGAGAGCGCACGAGG
GAGCTTCCAGGGGGAAACGCCTGGTATCTTTATAGTCCTGTCGGGTTTCGCCACCTCTGACTTGAGCGTC
GATTTTTGTGATGCTCGTCAGGGGGGCGGAGCCTATGGAAAAACGCCAGCAACGCGGCCTTTTTACGGTT
CCTGGCCTTTTGCTGGCCTTTTGCTCACATGTTCTTTCCTGCGTTATCCCCTGATTCTGTGGATAACCGT
ATTACCGCCTTTGAGTGAGCTGATACCGCTCGCCGCAGCCGAACGACCGAGCGCAGCGAGTCAGTGAGCG
AGGAAGCGGAAGAGCGCCTGATGCGGTATTTTCTCCTTACGCATCTGTGCGGTATTTCACACCGCATATG
GTGCACTCTCAGTACAATCTGCTCTGATGCCGCATAGTTAAGCCAGTATACACTCCGCTATCGCTACGTG
ACTGGGTCATGGCTGCGCCCCGACACCCGCCAACACCCGCTGACGCGCCCTGACGGGCTTGTCTGCTCCC
GGCATCCGCTTACAGACAAGCTGTGACCGGCTCCGGGAGCTGCATGTGTCAGAGGTTTTCACCGTCATCA
CCGAAACGCGCGAGGCAGGGTGCCTTGATGTGGGCGCCGGCGGTCGAGTGGCGACGGCGCGGCTTGTCCG
CGCCCTGGTAGATTGCCTGGCCGTAGGCCAGCCATTTTTGAGCGGCCAGCGGCCGCGATAGGCCGACGCG
AAGCGGCGGGGCGTAGGGAGCGCAGCGACCGAAGGGTAGGCGCTTTTTGCAGCTCTTCGGCTGTGCGCTG
GCCAGACAGTTATGCACAGGCCAGGCGGGTTTTAAGAGTTTTAATAAGTTTTAAAGAGTTTTAGGCGGAA
AAATCGCCTTTTTTCTCTTTTATATCAGTCACTTACATGTGTGACCGGTTCCCAATGTACGGCTTTGGGT
TCCCAATGTACGGGTTCCGGTTCCCAATGTACGGCTTTGGGTTCCCAATGTACGTGCTATCCACAGGAAA
GAGAGCTTTTCGACCTTTTTCCCCTGCTAGGGCAATTTGCCCTAGCATCTGCTCCGTACATTAGGAACCG
GCGGATGCTTCGCCCTCGATCAGGTTGCGGTAGCGCATGACTAGGATCGGGCCAGCCTGCCCCGCCTCCT
CCTTCAAATCGTACTCCGGCAGGTCATTTGACCCGATCAGCTTGCGCACGGTGAAACAGAACTTCTTGAA
CTCTCCGGCGCTGCCACTGCGTTCGTAGATCGTCTTGAACAACCATCTGGCTTCTGCCTTGCCTGCGGCG
CGGCGTGCCAGGCGGTAGAGAAAACGGCCGATGCCGGGATCGATCAAAAAGTAATCGGGGTGAACCGTCA
GCACGTCCGGGTTCTTGCCTTCTGTGATCTCGCGGTACATCCAATCAGCTAGCTCGATCTCGATGTACTC
CGGCCGCCCGGTTTCGCTCTTTACGATCTTGTAGCGGCTAATCAAGGCTTCACCCTCGGATACCGTCACC
AGGCGGCCGTTCTTGGCCTTCTTCGTACGCTGCATGGCAACGTGCGTGGTGTTTAACCGAATGCAGGTTT
CTACCAGGTCGTCTTTCTGCTTTCCGCCATCGGCTCGCCGGCAGAACTTGAGTACGTCCGCAACGTGTGG
ACGGAACACGCGGCCGGGCTTGTCTCCCTTCCCTTCCCGGTATCGGTTCATGGATTCGGTTAGATGGGAA
ACCGCCATCAGTACCAGGTCGTAATCCCACACACTGGCCATGCCGGCCGGCCCTGCGGAAACCTCTACGT
GCCCGTCTGGAAGCTCGTAGCGGATCACCTCGCCAGCTCGTCGGTCACGCTTCGACAGACGGAAAACGGC
CACGTCCATGATGCTGCGACTATCGCGGGTGCCCACGTCATAGAGCATCGGAACGAAAAAATCTGGTTGC
TCGTCGCCCTTGGGCGGCTTCCTAATCGACGGCGCACCGGCTGCCGGCGGTTGCCGGGATTCTTTGCGGA
TTCGATCAGCGGCCGCTTGCCACGATTCACCGGGGCGTGCTTCTGCCTCGATGCGTTGCCGCTGGGCGGC
CTGCGCGGCCTTCAACTTCTCCACCAGGTCATCACCCAGCGCCGCGCCGATTTGTACCGGGCCGGATGGT
TTGCGACCGCTCACGCCGATTCCTCGGGCTTGGGGGTTCCAGTGCCATTGCAGGGCCGGCAGACAACCCA
GCCGCTTACGCCTGGCCAACCGCCCGTTCCTCCACACATGGGGCATTCCACGGCGTCGGTGCCTGGTTGT
TCTTGATTTTCCATGCCGCCTCCTTTAGCCGCTAAAATTCATCTACTCATTTATTCATTTGCTCATTTAC
TCTGGTAGCTGCGCGATGTATTCAGATAGCAGCTCGGTAATGGTCTTGCCTTGGCGTACCGCGTACATCT
TCAGCTTGGTGTGATCCTCCGCCGGCAACTGAAAGTTGACCCGCTTCATGGCTGGCGTGTCTGCCAGGCT
GGCCAACGTTGCAGCCTTGCTGCTGCGTGCGCTCGGACGGCCGGCACTTAGCGTGTTTGTGCTTTTGCTC
ATTTTCTCTTTACCTCATTAACTCAAATGAGTTTTGATTTAATTTCAGCGGCCAGCGCCTGGACCTCGCG
GGCAGCGTCGCCCTCGGGTTCTGATTCAAGAACGGTTGTGCCGGCGGCGGCAGTGCCTGGGTAGCTCACG
CGCTGCGTGATACGGGACTCAAGAATGGGCAGCTCGTACCCGGCCAGCGCCTCGGCAACCTCACCGCCGA
TGCGCGTGCCTTTGATCGCCCGCGACACGACAAAGGCCGCTTGTAGCCTTCCATCCGTGACCTCAATGCG
CTGCTTAACCAGCTCCACCAGGTCGGCGGTGGCCCATATGTCGTAAGGGCTTGGCTGCACCGGAATCAGC
ACGAAGTCGGCTGCCTTGATCGCGGACACAGCCAAGTCCGCCGCCTGGGGCGCTCCGTCGATCACTACGA
AGTCGCGCCGGCCGATGGCCTTCACGTCGCGGTCAATCGTCGGGCGGTCGATGCCGACAACGGTTAGCGG
TTGATCTTCCCGCACGGCCGCCCAATCGCGGGCACTGCCCTGGGGATCGGAATCGACTAACAGAACATCG
GCCCCGGCGAGTTGCAGGGCGCGGGCTAGATGGGTTGCGATGGTCGTCTTGCCTGACCCGCCTTTCTGGT
TAAGTACAGCGATAACCTTCATGCGTTCCCCTTGCGTATTTGTTTATTTACTCATCGCATCATATACGCA
GCGACCGCATGACGCAAGCTGTTTTACTCAAATACACATCACCTTTTTAGACGGCGGCGCTCGGTTTCTT
CAGCGGCCAAGCTGGCCGGCCAGGCCGCCAGCTTGGCATCAGACAAACCGGCCAGGATTTCATGCAGCCG
CACGGTTGATACGTGCGCGGGCGGCTCGAACACGTACCCGGCCGCGATCATCTCCGCCTCGATCTCTTCG
GTAATGAAAAACGGTTCGTCCTGGCCGTCCTGGTGCGGTTTCATGCTTGTTCCTCTTGGCGTTCATTCTC
GGCGGCCGCCAGGGCGTCGGCCTCGGTCAATGCGTCCTCACGGAAGGCACCGCGCCGCCTGGCCTCGGTG
GGCGTCACTTCCTCGCTGCGCTCAAGTGCGCGGTACAGGGTCGAGCGATGCACGCCAAGCAGTGCAGCCG
CCTCTTTCACGGTGCGGCCTTCCTGGTCGATCAGCTCGCGGGCGTGCGCGATCTGTGCCGGGGTGAGGGT
AGGGCGGGGGCCAAACTTCACGCCTCGGGCCTTGGCGGCCTCGCGCCCGCTCCGGGTGCGGTCGATGATT
AGGGAACGCTCGAACTCGGCAATGCCGGCGAACACGGTCAACACCATGCGGCCGGCCGGCGTGGTGGTGT
CGGCCCACGGCTCTGCCAGGCTACGCAGGCCCGCGCCGGCCTCCTGGATGCGCTCGGCAATGTCCAGTAG
GTCGCGGGTGCTGCGGGCCAGGCGGTCTAGCCTGGTCACTGTCACAACGTCGCCAGGGCGTAGGTGGTCA
AGCATCCTGGCCAGCTCCGGGCGGTCGCGCCTGGTGCCGGTGATCTTCTCGGAAAACAGCTTGGTGCAGC
CGGCCGCGTGCAGTTCGGCCCGTTGGTTGGTCAAGTCCTGGTCGTCGGTGCTGACGCGGGCATAGCCCAG
CAGGCCAGCGGCGGCGCTCTTGTTCATGGCGTAATGTCTCCGGTTCTAGTCGCAAGTATTCTACTTTATG
CGACTAAAACACGCGACAAGAAAACGCCAGGAAAAGGGCAGGGCGGCAGCCTGTCGCGTAACTTAGGACT
TGTGCGACATGTCGTTTTCAGAAGAGGGCTGCACTGAACGTCAGAAGCCGACTGCACTATAGCAGCGGAG
GGGTTGGATCAAAGTACTTTAAAGTACTTTAAAGTACTTTAAAGTACTTTGATCCCGAGGGGAACCCTGT
GGTTGGCATGCACATACAAATGGACGAACGGATAAACCTTTTCACGCCCTTTTAAATATCCGATTATTCT
AATAAACGCTCTTTTCTCTTAGGTTTACCCGCCAATATATCCTGTCAAACACTGATAGTTTAAACTGAAG
GCGGGAAACGACAATCTGATCCAAGCTCAAGCTAAGCTTCGTCTCAGGCTACCTTGAGACCGTCGACTTA
TATTCCCCAGAACATCAGGTTAATGGCGTTTTTGATGTCATTTTCGCGGTGGCTGAGATCAGCCACTTCT
TCCCCGATAACGGAAACCGGCACACTGGCCATATCGGTGGTCATCATGCGCCAGCTTTCATCCCCGATAT
GCACCACCGGGTAAAGTTCACGGGAGACTTTATCTGACAGCAGACGTGCACTGGCCAGGGGGATCACCAT
CCGTCGCCCGGGCGTGTCAATAATATCACTCTGTACATCCACAAACAGACGATAACGGCTCTCTCTTTTA
TAGGTGTAAACCTTAAACTGCATTTCACCAGCCCCTGTTCTCGTCAGCAAAAGAGCCGTTCATTTCAATA
AACCGGGCGACCTCAGCCATCCCTTCCTGATTTTCCGCTTTCCAGCGTTCGGCACGCAGACGACGGGCTT
CATTCTGCATGGTTGTGCTTACCAGACCGGAGATATTGACATCATATATGCCTTGAGCAACTGATAGCTG
TCGCTGTCAACTGTCACTGTAATACGCTGCTTCATAGCATACCTCTTTTTGACATACTTCGGGTATACAT
ATCAGTATATATTCTTATACCGCAAAAATCAGCGCGCAAATACGCATACTGTTATCTGGCTTTTAGTAAG
CCGGATCCACGCGTTTACGCCCCGCCCTGCCACTCATCGCAGTACTGTTGTAATTCATTAAGCATTCTGC
CGACATGGAAGCCATCACAAACGGCATGATGAACCTGAATCGCCAGCGGCATCAGCACCTTGTCGCCTTG
CGTATAATATTTGCCCATGGTGAAAACGGGGGCGAAGAAGTTGTCCATATTGGCCACGTTTAAATCAAAA
CTGGTGAAACTCACCCAGGGATTGGCTGAGACTAAAAACATATTCTCAATAAACCCTTTAGGGAAATAGG
CCAGGTTTTCACCGTAACACGCCACATCTTGCGAATATATGTGTAGAAACTGCCGGAAATCGTCGTGGTA
TTCACTCCAGAGCGATGAAAACGTTTCAGTTTGCTCATGGAAAACGGTGTAACAAGGGTGAACACTATCC
CATATCACCAGCTCACCGTCTTTCATTGCCATACGGAATTCCGGATGAGCATTCATCAGGCGGGCAAGAA
TGTGAATAAAGGCCGGATAAAACTTGTGCTTATTTTTCTTTACGGTCTTTAAAAAGGCCGTAATATCCAG
CTGAACGGTCTGGTTATAGGTACATTGAGCAACTGACTGAAATGCCTCAAAATGTTCTTTACGATGCCAT
TGGGATATATCAACGGTGGTATATCCAGTGATTTTTTTCTCCATTTTAGCTTCCTTAGCTCCTGAAAATC
TCGACGGATCCTAACTCAAAATCCACACATTATACGAGCCGGAAGCATAAAGTGTAAAGCCTGGGGTGCC
TAATGCGGCCGCGGTCTCAGTATCCTCAGAGAGACGCTGCAGGCATGCGACGTCGGGCCCTCTAGAGGAT
CCCCGGGTACCGCGAATTCAATTCGGCGTTAATTCAGTACATTAAAAACGTCCGCAATGTGTTATTAAGT
TGTCTAAGCGTCAATTTGTTTACACCACAATATATCCTGCCACCAGCCAGCCAACAGCTCCCCGACCGGC
AGCTCGGCACAAAATCACCACTCGATACAGGCAGCCCATCAGTCCGGGACGGCGTCAGCGGGAGAGCCGT
TGTAAGGCGGCAGACTTTGCTCATGTTACCGATGCTATTCGGAAGAACGGCAACTAAGCTGCCGGGTTTG
AAACACGGATGATCTCGCGGAGGGTAGCATGTTGATTGTAACGATGACAGAGCGTTGCTGCCTGTGATCA
ATTCGGGCACGAACCCAGTGGACATAAGCCTGTTCGGTTCGTAAGCTGTAATGCAAGTAGCGTATGCGCT
CACGCAACTGGTCCAGAACCTTGACCGAACGCAGCGGTGGTAACGGCGCAGTGGCGGTTTTCATGGCTTG
TTATGACTGTTTTTTTGGGGTACAGTCTATGCCTCGGGCATCCAAGCAGCAAGCGCGTTACGCCGTGGGT
CGATGTTTGATGTTATGGAGCAGCAACGATGTTACGCAGCAGGGCAGTCGCCCTAAAACAAAGTTAAACA
TCATGGGGGAAGCGGTGATCGCCGAAGTATCGACTCAACTATCAGAGGTAGTTGGCGTCATCGAGCGCCA
TCTCGAACCGACGTTGCTGGCCGTACATTTGTACGGCTCCGCAGTGGATGGCGGCCTGAAGCCACACAGT
GATATTGATTTGCTGGTTACGGTGACCGTAAGGCTTGATGAAACAACGCGGCGAGCTTTGATCAACGACC
TTTTGGAAACTTCGGCTTCCCCTGGAGAGAGCGAGATTCTCCGCGCTGTAGAAGTCACCATTGTTGTGCA
CGACGACATCATTCCGTGGCGTTATCCAGCTAAGCGCGAACTGCAATTTGGAGAATGGCAGCGCAATGAC
ATTCTTGCAGGTATCTTCGAGCCAGCCACGATCGACATTGATCTGGCTATCTTGCTGACAAAAGCAAGAG
AACATAGCGTTGCCTTGGTAGGTCCAGCGGCGGAGGAACTCTTTGATCCGGTTCCTGAACAGGATCTATT
TGAGGCGCTAAATGAAACCTTAACGCTATGGAACTCGCCGCCCGACTGGGCTGGCGATGAGCGAAATGTA
GTGCTTACGTTGTCCCGCATTTGGTACAGCGCAGTAACCGGCAAAA
